>Addgene plasmid #46106 | pAC-QSco | depositor full sequence | sequence record 66360 | pAC-QSco sequence 9205 bps
GACGAAAGGGCCTCGTGATACGCCTATTTTTATAGGTTAATGTCATGATAATAATGGTTTCTTAGACGTC
AGGTGGCACTTTTCGGGGAAATGTGCGCGGAACCCCTATTTGTTTATTTTTCTAAATACATTCAAATATG
TATCCGCTCATGAGACAATAACCCTGATAAATGCTTCAATAATATTGAAAAAGGAAGAGTATGAGTATTC
AACATTTCCGTGTCGCCCTTATTCCCTTTTTTGCGGCATTTTGCCTTCCTGTTTTTGCTCACCCAGAAAC
GCTGGTGAAAGTAAAAGATGCTGAAGATCAGTTGGGTGCACGAGTGGGTTACATCGAACTGGATCTCAAC
AGCGGTAAGATCCTTGAGAGTTTTCGCCCCGAAGAACGTTTTCCAATGATGAGCACTTTTAAAGTTCTGC
TATGTGGCGCGGTATTATCCCGTATTGACGCCGGGCAAGAGCAACTCGGTCGCCGCATACACTATTCTCA
GAATGACTTGGTTGAGTACTCACCAGTCACAGAAAAGCATCTTACGGATGGCATGACAGTAAGAGAATTA
TGCAGTGCTGCCATAACCATGAGTGATAACACTGCGGCCAACTTACTTCTGACAACGATCGGAGGACCGA
AGGAGCTAACCGCTTTTTTGCACAACATGGGGGATCATGTAACTCGCCTTGATCGTTGGGAACCGGAGCT
GAATGAAGCCATACCAAACGACGAGCGTGACACCACGATGCCTGTAGCAATGGCAACAACGTTGCGCAAA
CTATTAACTGGCGAACTACTTACTCTAGCTTCCCGGCAACAATTAATAGACTGGATGGAGGCGGATAAAG
TTGCAGGACCACTTCTGCGCTCGGCCCTTCCGGCTGGCTGGTTTATTGCTGATAAATCTGGAGCCGGTGA
GCGTGGGTCTCGCGGTATCATTGCAGCACTGGGGCCAGATGGTAAGCCCTCCCGTATCGTAGTTATCTAC
ACGACGGGGAGTCAGGCAACTATGGATGAACGAAATAGACAGATCGCTGAGATAGGTGCCTCACTGATTA
AGCATTGGTAACTGTCAGACCAAGTTTACTCATATATACTTTAGATTGATTTAAAACTTCATTTTTAATT
TAAAAGGATCTAGGTGAAGATCCTTTTTGATAATCTCATGACCAAAATCCCTTAACGTGAGTTTTCGTTC
CACTGAGCGTCAGACCCCGTAGAAAAGATCAAAGGATCTTCTTGAGATCCTTTTTTTCTGCGCGTAATCT
GCTGCTTGCAAACAAAAAAACCACCGCTACCAGCGGTGGTTTGTTTGCCGGATCAAGAGCTACCAACTCT
TTTTCCGAAGGTAACTGGCTTCAGCAGAGCGCAGATACCAAATACTGTCCTTCTAGTGTAGCCGTAGTTA
GGCCACCACTTCAAGAACTCTGTAGCACCGCCTACATACCTCGCTCTGCTAATCCTGTTACCAGTGGCTG
CTGCCAGTGGCGATAAGTCGTGTCTTACCGGGTTGGACTCAAGACGATAGTTACCGGATAAGGCGCAGCG
GTCGGGCTGAACGGGGGGTTCGTGCACACAGCCCAGCTTGGAGCGAACGACCTACACCGAACTGAGATAC
CTACAGCGTGAGCTATGAGAAAGCGCCACGCTTCCCGAAGGGAGAAAGGCGGACAGGTATCCGGTAAGCG
GCAGGGTCGGAACAGGAGAGCGCACGAGGGAGCTTCCAGGGGGAAACGCCTGGTATCTTTATAGTCCTGT
CGGGTTTCGCCACCTCTGACTTGAGCGTCGATTTTTGTGATGCTCGTCAGGGGGGCGGAGCCTATGGAAA
AACGCCAGCAACGCGGCCTTTTTACGGTTCCTGGCCTTTTGCTGGCCTTTTGCTCACATGTTCTTTCCTG
CGTTATCCCCTGATTCTGTGGATAACCGTATTACCGCCTTTGAGTGAGCTGATACCGCTCGCCGCAGCCG
AACGACCGAGCGCAGCGAGTCAGTGAGCGAGGAAGCGGAAGAGCGCCCAATACGCAAACCGCCTCTCCCC
GCGCGTTGGCCGATTCATTAATGCAGCTGGCACGACAGGTTTCCCGACTGGAAAGCGGGCAGTGAGCGCA
ACGCAATTAATGTGAGTTAGCTCACTCATTAGGCACCCCAGGCTTTACACTTTATGCTTCCGGCTCGTAT
GTTGTGTGGAATTGTGAGCGGATAACAATTTCACACAGGAAACAGCTATGACCATGATTACGAATTCTAT
ATTCTAAAAACACAAATGATACTTCTAAAAAAAAATCATGAATGGCATCAACTCTGAATCAAATCTTTGC
AGATGCACCTACTTCTCATTTCCACTGTCACATCATTTTTCCAGATCTCGCTGCCTGTTATGTGGCCCAC
AAACCAAGACACGTTTTATGGCCATTAAAGCTGGCTGATCGTCGCCAAACACCAAATACATAATGAATAT
GTACACATTCGAGAAAGAAGCGATCAAAGAAGCGTCTTCGGGCGGAGTAGGAGAATGCGGAGGAGAAGGA
GAACGAGCTGATCTAGTATCTCTCCACAATCCAATGCCAACTGACCAACTGGCCATATTCGGAGCAATTT
GAAGCCAATTTCCATCGCCTGGCGATCGCTCCATTCTTGGCTATATGTTTTTCACCGTTACCCGGGGCCA
TTTTCAAAGACTCGTCGGCAAGATAAGATTGTGTCACTCGCTGTCTCTCTTCATTTGTCGAAGAATGCTG
AGGAATTTCGCGATGACGTCGGCGAGTATTTTGAAGAATGAGAATAATTTGTATTTATACGAAAATCAGT
TAGTGGAATTTTCTACAAAAACATGTTATCTATAGATAATTTTGTTGCAAAATATGTTGACTATGACAAA
GATTGTATGTATATACCTTTAATGTATTCTCATTTTCTTATGTATTTATAATGGCAATGATGATACTGAT
GATATTTTAAGATGATGCCAGACCAAAAGGCTTGAATTTCTGCGTCTTTTGCCGAACGCAGTGCATGTGC
AATTGTTGTTTTTTGGAATATTCAATTTTCGGACTGTCCGCTTTGATTTCAGTTTCTTGGCTTATTCAAA
AAGCAAAGTAAAGCCAAAAAAGCGAGATGGCAATACCAAATGCGGCAAAACGGTAGTGGAAGGAAAGGGG
TGCGGGGCAGCGGAAGGAAGGGTGGGGCGGGGCGTGGCGGGGTCTGTGGCTGGGCGCGACGTCACCGACG
TTGGAGCCACTCCTTTGACCATGTGTGCGTGTGTGTATTATTCGTGTCTCGCCACTCGCCGGTTGTTTTT
TTCTTTTTATGCTGCGCTCTCTCTAGCGCCATCTCGCTTACGCATGCTCAACGCACCGCATGTTGCCGTT
TCCTTTTATGCGTCATTTTGGCTCGAAATAGGCAATTATTTAAACAAAGATTAGTCAACGAAAACGCTAA
AATAAATAAGTCTACAATATGGTTACTTATTGCCATGTGTGTGCAGCCAACGATAGCAACAAAAGCAACA
ACACAGGTGGCTTTCCCTCTTTCACTTTTTGTTTGCAAGCCGCGTGCGAGCAAGACGGCACGACCGGCAA
ACGCAATTACGCTGACAAAGAGCAGACGAAGTTTTGGCGAAAAACATCAAGGCGCCTGATACGAATGCAT
TTGCAATAACAATTGCGATATTTAATATTGTTTATGAAGCTGTTTGACTTCAAAACACACAAAAAAAAAA
ATAAAACAAATTATTTGAAAGAGAATTAGGAATCGGACGCTTATCGTTAGGGTAACAACAAGAAATGCTT
ACTGAGTCACAGCCTCTGGAAAACTGCCGCAAGCCAGAGAGAGAGAGAAAAAGAGGGAGAGCAGCTTAGA
CCGCATGTGCTTGTGTGTGAGGCGTCTCTCTCTTCGTCTCTGTTGCGCAAACGCATAGACTGCACTGAAA
AAATCGATTACCTATTTTTTATGAATGAATATTTGCACTATTACTATTCAAAACTATTAAGATAGCAATC
ACATTCAATAGCCAAATACTATACCACCTGAGCGATGCAACGAAATGATCAATTTGAGCAAAAATGCTGC
ATATTTAGGACGGCATCATTATAGAAATGCTTCTTGCTGTGTACTTTTCTCTCGTCTGGCAGCTGTTTCG
CCGTTATTGTTAAAACCGGCTTAAGTTAGGTGTGTTTTCTACGACTAGCTAGTGAATGCCCTACTAGAAG
ATGTGTGTTGCACAAAATGTCCCTGGAATAACCAATTTGAAGTGCAGATAGCAGTAAACGTAAGCTAATA
TGAATATTATTTAACTGTAATGTTTTAATATCGCTGGACATTACTAATAAACCCACTATAAACACATGTA
CATATGTATGTTTTGGCATACAATGAGTAGTTGGGGAAAAAATGTGTAAAAGCACCGTGACCATCACAGC
ATAAAGATAACCAGCTGAAGTATCGAATATGAGTAACCCCCAAATTGAATCACATGCCGCAACTGATAGG
ACCCATGGAAGTACACTCTTCATGGCGATATACAAGACACACACAAGCACGAACACCCAGTTGCGGAGGA
AATTCTCCGTAAATGAAAACCCAATCGGCGAACAATTCATACCCATATATGGTAAAAGTTTTGAACGCGA
CTTGAGAGCGGAGAGCATTGCGGCTGATAAGGTTTTAGCGCTAAGCGGGCTTTATAAAACGGGCTGCGGG
ACCAGTTTTCATATCACTACCGTTTGAGTTCTTGTGCTGTGTGGATACTCCTCCCGACACAAAGCCGCTC
CATCAGCCAGCAGTCGTCTAATCCAGAGACCCCGGATCCCAAC
[2754 nt withheld, positions 4804-7557]
TAAGCGGCCGCGTTAACCGATCCGTCGACCATGAAGATCAAGATCATTGCCCCGCCAGAGCGCAAGTACT
CTGTCTGGATCGGTGGCTCCATCCTGGCTTCGCTGTCCACCTTCCAGCAGATGTGGATCTCCAAGCAGGA
GTACGACGAGTCCGGCCCCTCCATTGTGCACCGCAAGTGCTTCTAAGAAGGATCGCTTGTCTGGGCAAGA
GGATCAGGATCGGGATGGTCTTGATTCTGCTGGAGGAGGAGGAGGAGAAGTCGAGGAAGCAGCAGCGAAA
GTGCAAGTGCGAGTGGTGGAAGTTTGGAGTGCAGCACAACAAAATCAACAACAACACCAACTACAAGATG
AAAAGAGCGGAACCACCTGCACACCATCATCACTATCATCATCGTTTTGGGCGCATGTTGTGTGGTTCCA
GCGTATTAATATAATTAATTTATTCCACATGAGATATGATATGATATACTATGTATTTTTTGTTTTTTTT
TTATTTGTAAACCTTTAATATAACAAGAACTACAAAAAATGAAAATGAGCGAAAATGCATATTCTGCCAT
TCCACACACACACCAACAACACCCAACACACGCACACCCACAAGCTTACACACACACATTCGCGGCATGA
CAAGGACATCAAGATAAAGAAGAACTTAAAGAAGATATTTCCCAAAGCGCAAAAAGAACACACACACATT
GCAAAACACAAACAACACACTAGCGTTTTGTACAATTCGTCAGCAACCTTATGTATTATTTTTTAATTAT
GATGTAATTATAAACAAAGTGAAACAAAAATATGAAAACAAAAAGGAAAATCAAATCTGTCTTCTCTTTC
TCCCGCTCTCCTCGCTCTCTGCTGCTAACCTCGCCCTCTCCTCTCTCATCTTTTTGTCTGTCTCTCTTCC
ACATTTTTGCCGGCCGGCAAAATAATAACCCACACACACTCACACTTGGCTGCAGTTTCGCGTGCGATAT
TCACACACATTCAAGCATACAAGCATACATACATATGTATTTTTTTTTTATTTGTACACTTTTCTAATTG
CATGCGTATCGATTGATAAGTTTACGCCTGAAAATGTTAATTAAAATGTGAAAATGCAACTGAAAAACTG
ATGAAATGAAACAACAACAAGCGAACAATTTGCTACATGTGTATTGTCTAACAACCGTTACTGCAACGGT
TGCTTCGGAAAAGGGTGAAGAGGAAGAGGGCACGAGGTCGACCTGCAGGCATGCAAGCTTGGCACTGGCC
GTCGTTTTACAACGTCGTGACTGGGAAAACCCTGGCGTTACCCAACTTAATCGCCTTGCAGCACATCCCC
CTTTCGCCAGCTGGCGTAATAGCGAAGAGGCCCGCACCGATCGCCCTTCCCAACAGTTGCGCAGCCTGAA
TGGCGAATGGCGCCTGATGCGGTATTTTCTCCTTACGCATCTGTGCGGTATTTCACACCGCATATGGTGC
ACTCTCAGTACAATCTGCTCTGATGCCGCATAGTTAAGCCAGCCCCGACACCCGCCAACACCCGCTGACG
CGCCCTGACGGGCTTGTCTGCTCCCGGCATCCGCTTACAGACAAGCTGTGACCGTCTCCGGGAGCTGCAT
GTGTCAGAGGTTTTCACCGTCATCACCGAAACGCGCGA
Features (pLannotate 1.2.2; 14 found; start..end, strand, type, name):
     96..200     +  promoter       AmpR promoter: bla
    201..1061    +  CDS            AmpR: β-lactamase; bla; confers resistance to ampicillin, carbenicillin, and related antibiotics
   1232..1820    +  rep_origin     ori: high-copy-number ColE1/pMB1/pBR322/pUC origin of replication
   2003..2095    +  CDS            lacI (fragment): lac repressor; lacI; The lac repressor binds to the lac operator to inhibit transcription in E. coli. This inhibition can be relieved by adding lactose or isopropyl-β-D-thiogalactopyranoside (IPTG).
   2108..2129    +  protein_bind   CAP binding site: CAP binding activates transcription in the presence of cAMP. E. coli catabolite activator protein
   2144..2174    +  promoter       lac promoter: promoter for the E. coli lac operon
   2182..2198    +  protein_bind   lac operator: The lac repressor binds to the lac operator to inhibit transcription in E. coli. This inhibition can be relieved by adding lactose or isopropyl-β-D-thiogalactopyranoside (IPTG). lac repressor encoded by lacI
   2277..4790    +  promoter       Ac5 promoter: Drosophila melanogaster actin 5C promoter
   4804..7557    +  CDS            qa-1s (sequence withheld): QUTR_NEUCR - Protein inferred from homology: Swiss-Prot protein existence level 3. Multi-domain repressor protein that negatively regulates transcription of the quinate utilization pathway genes. May mediate its repressor activity by binding directly to the qa-1f activator protein (By similarity). From Neurospora crassa (strain ATCC 24698 / 74-OR23-1A / CBS 708.71 / DSM 1257 / FGSC 987).
   7645..7740    +  CDS            ACT_DICVI: Experimental evidence at transcript level: Swiss-Prot protein existence level 2. Actins are highly conserved proteins that are involved in various types of cell motility and are ubiquitously expressed in all eukaryotic cells. From Dictyocaulus viviparus (Bovine lungworm).
   8784..8807    +  misc_feature   MCS (fragment): pUC18/19 multiple cloning site
   8810..8964    +  CDS            lacZα (fragment): LacZα fragment of β-galactosidase; lacZ fragment
   8970..9069    -  misc_feature   bom (fragment): basis of mobility region from pBR322
   9171..1       -  CDS            rop (fragment) (across the origin): Rop protein, which maintains plasmids at low copy number; rop
