[The description below was written by a language model from this plasmid's Addgene catalogue record and pLannotate feature annotations shown in this document.]
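Description:
pAC-QSco is an insect cell expression plasmid built on the pPAC5C-PL backbone, about 9.2 kb in total, that drives constitutive expression of a codon-optimized version of the Q-system repressor QS. It is propagated in E. coli using a high-copy ColE1/pUC-type origin and is selected with ampicillin through the β-lactamase gene and its native promoter. The feature table also picks up leftover pUC/pBR322-derived backbone fragments (partial lacI, CAP site, lac promoter and operator, lacZα and MCS remnants, and bom and rop fragments), which have no evident role in the construct's function. No selectable marker for insect cells is annotated.

The payload is a roughly 2.75 kb synthetic open reading frame, QSco, placed directly downstream of the approximately 2.5 kb Drosophila melanogaster actin 5C (Ac5) promoter, a strong constitutive promoter commonly used in Drosophila cultured cells. The annotation matches the coding sequence to Neurospora crassa qa-1S, the repressor of the quinate utilization gene cluster, which is thought to act by binding the qa-1F activator. In the Q-system, this corresponds to QS suppressing the QF transcriptional activator and thereby blocking expression from QUAS reporters. A short actin-like match downstream of the insert probably reflects actin 5C gene sequence in the backbone's 3′ region, although no polyadenylation signal is explicitly annotated. No epitope tag or reporter is recorded. The plasmid belongs to an improved and expanded set of Q-system reagents, and its design suits co-transfection assays testing QS repression of QF-type activators in insect cells.
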