Addgene plasmid #46106: pAC-QSco
Depositing lab: Christopher Potter. Depositing organization: Johns Hopkins University and School of Medicine. Publication: Improved and expanded Q-system reagents for genetic manipulations. Riabinina O, Luginbuhl D, Marr E, Liu S, Wu MN, Luo L, Potter CJ. Nat Methods. 2015 Jan 12. doi: 10.1038/nmeth.3250. PubMed 25581800.
Backbone
  Vector backbone: pPAC5C-PL
  Backbone size w/o insert (bp): 6445
  Total vector size (bp): 9202
  Vector type: Insect Expression
Growth in bacteria
  Bacterial resistance: Ampicillin, 100 μg/mL
  Growth temperature: 37°C
  Growth strain: DH5alpha
  Copy number: Unknown
Gene/Insert
  Gene/Insert name: QSco (alt name: QS codon optimized)
  Species: Synthetic
  Insert size (bp): 2757
  Cloning method: Ligation Independent Cloning
  Sequencing primers: 5′ AC5
Resource information
  A portion of this plasmid was derived from a plasmid made by: QSco insert originally from Barret Pfeiffer, Janelia Farm Research Campus
Terms and licenses: Academic/Nonprofit Terms; Industry Terms: Not Available to Industry
Depositor comments: Please see this additional reference https://www.ncbi.nlm.nih.gov/pubmed/20434990 for more information on the Q-system.
How to cite: pAC-QSco was a gift from Christopher Potter (Addgene plasmid # 46106 ; http://n2t.net/addgene:46106 ; RRID:Addgene_46106)
