>Addgene plasmid #46106 | pAC-QSco | addgene partial sequence | sequence record 68131 | AC5 5'-ACACAAAGCCGCTCCATCAG-3'
GGATCCCAAC
[863 nt withheld, positions 11-873]
