>Addgene plasmid #46106 | pAC-QSco | addgene partial sequence | sequence record 68515 | actin5c-pA-R 5'-ACATCTGCTGGAAGGTGGAC-3'
AGAGTACTTGCGCTCTGGCGGGGCAATGATCTTGATCTTCATGGTCGACGGATCGGTTAACGCGGCCGCT
TA
[810 nt withheld, positions 73-882]
